>Addgene plasmid #133551 | pFA6a-mRFP1-kanMX6 | addgene full sequence | sequence record 267512 | Addgene NGS Result
TATCAGGGTTATTGTCTCATGAGCGGATACATATTTGAATGTATTTAGAAAAATAAACAAATAGGGGTTC
CGCGCACATTTCCCCGAAAAGTGCCACCTGACGTCTAAGAAACCATTATTATCATGACATTAACCTATAA
AAATAGGCGTATCACGAGGCCCTTTCGTCTCGCGCGTTTCGGTGATGACGGTGAAAACCTCTGACACATG
CAGCTCCCGGAGACGGTCACAGCTTGTCTGTAAGCGGATGCCGGGAGCAGACAAGCCCGTCAGGGCGCGT
CAGCGGGTGTTGGCGGGTGTCGGGGCTGGCTTAACTATGCGGCATCAGAGCAGATTGTACTGAGAGTGCA
CCATATGGACATATTGTCGTTAGAACGCGGCTACAATTAATACATAACCTTATGTATCATACACATACGA
TTTAGGTGACACTATAGAACGCGGCCGCCAGCTGAAGCTTCGTACGCTGCAGGTCGACGGATCCCCGGGT
TAATTAACTTCATGGCCTCCTCCGAGGACGTCATCAAGGAGTTCATGCGCTTCAAGGTGCGCATGGAGGG
CTCCGTGAACGGCCACGAGTTCGAGATCGAGGGCGAGGGCGAGGGCCGCCCCTACGAGGGCACCCAGACC
GCCAAGCTGAAGGTGACCAAGGGCGGCCCCCTGCCCTTCGCCTGGGACATCCTGTCCCCTCAGTTCCAGT
ACGGCTCCAAGGCCTACGTGAAGCACCCCGCCGACATCCCCGACTACTTGAAGCTGTCCTTCCCCGAGGG
CTTCAAGTGGGAGCGCGTGATGAACTTCGAGGACGGCGGCGTGGTGACCGTGACCCAGGACTCCTCCCTG
CAGGACGGCGAGTTCATCTACAAGGTGAAGCTGCGCGGCACCAACTTCCCCTCCGACGGCCCCGTAATGC
AGAAGAAGACCATGGGCTGGGAGGCCTCCACCGAGCGGATGTACCCCGAGGACGGCGCCCTGAAGGGCGA
GATCAAGATGAGGCTGAAGCTGAAGGACGGCGGCCACTACGACGCCGAGGTCAAGACCACCTACATGGCC
AAGAAGCCCGTGCAGCTGCCCGGCGCCTACAAGACCGACATCAAGCTGGACATCACCTCCCACAACGAGG
ACTACACCATCGTGGAACAGTACGAGCGCGCCGAGGGCCGCCACTCCACCGGCGCCTAAGAGCTCGGCGC
GCCACTTCTAAATAAGCGAATTTCTTATGATTTATGATTTTTATTATTAAATAAGTTATAAAAAAAATAA
GTGTATACAAATTTTAAAGTGACTCTTAGGTTTTAAAACGAAAATTCTTATTCTTGAGTAACTCTTTCCT
GTAGGTCAGGTTGCTTTCTCAGGTATAGTATGAGGTCGCTCTTATTGACCACACCTCTACCGGCAGATCC
GCTAGGGATAACAGGGTAATATAGATCTGTTTAGCTTGCCTCGTCCCCGCCGGGTCACCCGGCCAGCGAC
ATGGAGGCCCAGAATACCCTCCTTGACAGTCTTGACGTGCGCAGCTCAGGGGCATGATGTGACTGTCGCC
CGTACATTTAGCCCATACATCCCCATGTATAATCATTTGCATCCATACATTTTGATGGCCGCACGGCGCG
AAGCAAAAATTACGGCTCCTCGCTGCAGACCTGCGAGCAGGGAAACGCTCCCCTCACAGACGCGTTGAAT
TGTCCCCACGCCGCGCCCCTGTAGAGAAATATAAAAGGTTAGGATTTGCCACTGAGGTTCTTCTTTCATA
TACTTCCTTTTAAAATCTTGCTAGGATACAGTTCTCACATCACATCCGAACATAAACAACCATGGGTAAG
GAAAAGACTCACGTTTCGAGGCCGCGATTAAATTCCAACATGGATGCTGATTTATATGGGTATAAATGGG
CTCGCGATAATGTCGGGCAATCAGGTGCGACAATCTATCGATTGTATGGGAAGCCCGATGCGCCAGAGTT
GTTTCTGAAACATGGCAAAGGTAGCGTTGCCAATGATGTTACAGATGAGATGGTCAGACTAAACTGGCTG
ACGGAATTTATGCCTCTTCCGACCATCAAGCATTTTATCCGTACTCCTGATGATGCATGGTTACTCACCA
CTGCGATCCCCGGCAAAACAGCATTCCAGGTATTAGAAGAATATCCTGATTCAGGTGAAAATATTGTTGA
TGCGCTGGCAGTGTTCCTGCGCCGGTTGCATTCGATTCCTGTTTGTAATTGTCCTTTTAACAGCGATCGC
GTATTTCGTCTCGCTCAGGCGCAATCACGAATGAATAACGGTTTGGTTGATGCGAGTGATTTTGATGACG
AGCGTAATGGCTGGCCTGTTGAACAAGTCTGGAAAGAAATGCATAAGCTTTTGCCATTCTCACCGGATTC
AGTCGTCACTCATGGTGATTTCTCACTTGATAACCTTATTTTTGACGAGGGGAAATTAATAGGTTGTATT
GATGTTGGACGAGTCGGAATCGCAGACCGATACCAGGATCTTGCCATCCTATGGAACTGCCTCGGTGAGT
TTTCTCCTTCATTACAGAAACGGCTTTTTCAAAAATATGGTATTGATAATCCTGATATGAATAAATTGCA
GTTTCATTTGATGCTCGATGAGTTTTTCTAATCAGTACTGACAATAAAAAGATTCTTGTTTTCAAGAACT
TGTCATTTGTATAGTTTTTTTATATTGTAGTTGTTCTATTTTAATCAAATGTTAGCGTGATTTATATTTT
TTTTCGCCTCGACATCATCTGCCCAGATGCGAAGTTAAGTGCGCAGAAAGTAATATCATGCGTCAATCGT
ATGTGAATGCTGGTCGCTATACTGCTGTCGATTCGATACTAACGCCGCCATCCAGTTTAAACGAGCTCGA
ATTCATCGATGATATCAGATCCACTAGTGGCCTATGCGGCCGCGGATCTGCCGGTCTCCCTATAGTGAGT
CGTATTAATTTCGATAAGCCAGGTTAACCTGCATTAATGAATCGGCCAACGCGCGGGGAGAGGCGGTTTG
CGTATTGGGCGCTCTTCCGCTTCCTCGCTCACTGACTCGCTGCGCTCGGTCGTTCGGCTGCGGCGAGCGG
TATCAGCTCACTCAAAGGCGGTAATACGGTTATCCACAGAATCAGGGGATAACGCAGGAAAGAACATGTG
AGCAAAAGGCCAGCAAAAGGCCAGGAACCGTAAAAAGGCCGCGTTGCTGGCGTTTTTCCATAGGCTCCGC
CCCCCTGACGAGCATCACAAAAATCGACGCTCAAGTCAGAGGTGGCGAAACCCGACAGGACTATAAAGAT
ACCAGGCGTTTCCCCCTGGAAGCTCCCTCGTGCGCTCTCCTGTTCCGACCCTGCCGCTTACCGGATACCT
GTCCGCCTTTCTCCCTTCGGGAAGCGTGGCGCTTTCTCATAGCTCACGCTGTAGGTATCTCAGTTCGGTG
TAGGTCGTTCGCTCCAAGCTGGGCTGTGTGCACGAACCCCCCGTTCAGCCCGACCGCTGCGCCTTATCCG
GTAACTATCGTCTTGAGTCCAACCCGGTAAGACACGACTTATCGCCACTGGCAGCAGCCACTGGTAACAG
GATTAGCAGAGCGAGGTATGTAGGCGGTGCTACAGAGTTCTTGAAGTGGTGGCCTAACTACGGCTACACT
AGAAGAACAGTATTTGGTATCTGCGCTCTGCTGAAGCCAGTTACCTTCGGAAAAAGAGTTGGTAGCTCTT
GATCCGGCAAACAAACCACCGCTGGTAGCGGTGGTTTTTTTGTTTGCAAGCAGCAGATTACGCGCAGAAA
AAAAGGATCTCAAGAAGATCCTTTGATCTTTTCTACGGGGTCTGACGCTCAGTGGAACGAAAACTCACGT
TAAGGGATTTTGGTCATGAGATTATCAAAAAGGATCTTCACCTAGATCCTTTTAAATTAAAAATGAAGTT
TTAAATCAATCTAAAGTATATATGAGTAAACTTGGTCTGACAGTTACCAATGCTTAATCAGTGAGGCACC
TATCTCAGCGATCTGTCTATTTCGTTCATCCATAGTTGCCTGACTCCCCGTCGTGTAGATAACTACGATA
CGGGAGGGCTTACCATCTGGCCCCAGTGCTGCAATGATACCGCGAGACCCACGCTCACCGGCTCCAGATT
TATCAGCAATAAACCAGCCAGCCGGAAGGGCCGAGCGCAGAAGTGGTCCTGCAACTTTATCCGCCTCCAT
CCAGTCTATTAATTGTTGCCGGGAAGCTAGAGTAAGTAGTTCGCCAGTTAATAGTTTGCGCAACGTTGTT
GCCATTGCTACAGGCATCGTGGTGTCACGCTCGTCGTTTGGTATGGCTTCATTCAGCTCCGGTTCCCAAC
GATCAAGGCGAGTTACATGATCCCCCATGTTGTGCAAAAAAGCGGTTAGCTCCTTCGGTCCTCCGATCGT
TGTCAGAAGTAAGTTGGCCGCAGTGTTATCACTCATGGTTATGGCAGCACTGCATAATTCTCTTACTGTC
ATGCCATCCGTAAGATGCTTTTCTGTGACTGGTGAGTACTCAACCAAGTCATTCTGAGAATAGTGTATGC
GGCGACCGAGTTGCTCTTGCCCGGCGTCAATACGGGATAATACCGCGCCACATAGCAGAACTTTAAAAGT
GCTCATCATTGGAAAACGTTCTTCGGGGCGAAAACTCTCAAGGATCTTACCGCTGTTGAGATCCAGTTCG
ATGTAACCCACTCGTGCACCCAACTGATCTTCAGCATCTTTTACTTTCACCAGCGTTTCTGGGTGAGCAA
AAACAGGAAGGCAAAATGCCGCAAAAAAGGGAATAAGGGCGACACGGAAATGTTGAATACTCATACTCTT
CCTTTTTCAATATTATTGAAGCATT
Features (pLannotate 1.2.2; 11 found; start..end, strand, type, name):
    169..204     +  CDS            rop (fragment): Rop protein, which maintains plasmids at low copy number; rop
    306..357     +  misc_feature   bom (fragment): basis of mobility region from pBR322
    420..438     +  promoter       SP6 promoter: promoter for bacteriophage SP6 RNA polymerase
    502..1179    +  CDS            mRFP1: monomeric derivative of DsRed (Campbell et al., 2002) mammalian codon-optimized
   1206..1393    +  terminator     ADH1 terminator: S. cerevisiae ADH1; transcription terminator for the S. cerevisiae alcohol dehydrogenase 1 (ADH1) gene
   1468..2824    +  gene           kanMX: yeast selectable marker conferring kanamycin resistance (Wach et al., 1994)
   2929..2947    -  promoter       T7 promoter: promoter for bacteriophage T7 RNA polymerase
   2969..3022    -  CDS            lacI (fragment): lac repressor; lacI; The lac repressor binds to the lac operator to inhibit transcription in E. coli. This inhibition can be relieved by adding lactose or isopropyl-β-D-thiogalactopyranoside (IPTG).
   3205..3793    -  rep_origin     ori: high-copy-number ColE1/pMB1/pBR322/pUC origin of replication
   3964..4824    -  CDS            AmpR: β-lactamase; bla; confers resistance to ampicillin, carbenicillin, and related antibiotics
   4825..74      -  promoter       AmpR promoter (across the origin): bla
