[The description below was written by a language model from this plasmid's Addgene catalogue record and pLannotate feature annotations shown in this document.]
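Description:
pFA6a-mRFP1-kanMX6 is a roughly 4.85 kb plasmid of the pFA6a family, catalogued as an empty backbone for bacterial and yeast use and described as a yeast red-fluorescent-protein vector. It is maintained in E. coli through a high-copy ColE1/pUC-type origin and an ampicillin resistance gene (β-lactamase) driven by its own promoter. The annotation shows no yeast replication origin or centromere, which is consistent with a module intended to be integrated into the yeast genome rather than maintained episomally, although the record does not say this explicitly. Short fragments of rop, bom and lacI are annotated as backbone remnants and are not expected to be functional.

The payload is a compact cassette flanked by outward SP6 and inward-facing T7 phage promoters. It begins with the mRFP1 coding sequence, a monomeric DsRed derivative, which is followed by the S. cerevisiae ADH1 transcription terminator. No promoter is annotated directly upstream of mRFP1, so the reporter appears designed to be fused in frame to the end of a chromosomal gene and expressed from that gene's native promoter. Downstream sits the kanMX marker, which allows selection of yeast transformants on G418. The "PTEF promoter" named in the catalogue purpose most plausibly refers to the TEF promoter that drives this marker within kanMX, rather than to a promoter for mRFP1.

The associated publication concerns a global analysis of protein localization in budding yeast. This fits use of the plasmid as a template for C-terminal red fluorescent tagging of endogenous proteins, for example to generate organelle markers for colocalization imaging.
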