Addgene plasmid #133551: pFA6a-mRFP1-kanMX6
Purpose: (Empty Backbone) Yeast fluorescent (RFP) vector with PTEF promoter.
Depositing lab: Won-Ki Huh & Erin O'Shea. Depositing organization: University of California, San Francisco (UCSF). Publication: Global analysis of protein localization in budding yeast. Huh WK, Falvo JV, Gerke LC, Carroll AS, Howson RW, Weissman JS, O'Shea EK. Nature. 2003 Oct 16;425(6959):686-91. doi: 10.1038/nature02026. PubMed 14562095.
Backbone
  Vector backbone: pFA6a-mRFP1-kanMX6
  Backbone manufacturer: O'Shea lab (HU/HMS)
  Backbone size (bp): 4846
  Vector type: Bacterial Expression, Yeast Expression
Growth in bacteria
  Bacterial resistance: Ampicillin, 100 μg/mL
  Growth temperature: 37°C
  Growth strain: DH5alpha
  Copy number: Unknown
Gene/Insert
  Cloning method: Restriction Enzyme
  Sequencing primers: 5′ Unknown
Terms and licenses: Academic/Nonprofit Terms; Industry Terms: Not Available to Industry
Depositor comments: HMS clone ID number: EvNO00025949.
How to cite: pFA6a-mRFP1-kanMX6 was a gift from Won-Ki Huh & Erin O'Shea (Addgene plasmid # 133551 ; http://n2t.net/addgene:133551 ; RRID:Addgene_133551)
